Addgene plasmid #111779: pLU-CMV-Flag-hSesn2 P87S
Purpose: Mammalian expression or 3rd generation lentivirus generation of hSesn2
Depositing lab: Jun Hee Lee. Depositing organization: University of Michigan. Publication: Janus-faced Sestrin2 controls ROS and mTOR signalling through two separate functional domains. Kim H, An S, Ro SH, Teixeira F, Park GJ, Kim C, Cho CS, Kim JS, Jakob U, Lee JH, Cho US. Nat Commun. 2015 Nov 27;6:10025. doi: 10.1038/ncomms10025. PubMed 26612684.
Backbone
  Vector backbone: pLU-CMV
  Vector type: Mammalian Expression, Lentiviral
Growth in bacteria
  Bacterial resistance: Ampicillin, 100 μg/mL
  Growth temperature: 37°C
  Growth strain: NEB Stable
  Copy number: Unknown
Gene/Insert
  Gene/Insert name: hSesn2
  Species: H. sapiens (human)
  Mutation: P87S
  Entrez Gene: SESN2 (a.k.a. HI95, SES2, SEST2)
  Tag / fusion protein: Flag (N terminal on insert)
  Cloning method: Restriction Enzyme; 5′ cloning site unknown (unknown if destroyed); 3′ cloning site unknown (unknown if destroyed)
  Sequencing primers: 5′ CMV-F
Terms and licenses: Academic/Nonprofit Terms; Industry Terms: Not Available to Industry
How to cite: pLU-CMV-Flag-hSesn2 P87S was a gift from Jun Hee Lee (Addgene plasmid # 111779 ; http://n2t.net/addgene:111779 ; RRID:Addgene_111779)
