[The description below was written by a language model from this plasmid's Addgene catalogue record and pLannotate feature annotations shown in this document.]
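Description:
pLU-CMV-Flag-hSesn2 P87S is a third-generation, self-inactivating HIV-1-based lentiviral transfer plasmid built on the pLU-CMV backbone. It can be used either for direct transient expression in mammalian cells or for producing lentiviral particles. In bacteria it is maintained through a high-copy ColE1/pUC-type origin and selected with ampicillin via the β-lactamase gene. The backbone also carries short remnants of lac, rop and bom sequences that have no role in the design. An SV40 poly(A) signal and SV40 origin lie just downstream of the viral cassette.

The viral genome is transcribed from an RSV enhancer/promoter fused to a truncated 5' LTR, which makes genomic RNA production Tat-independent, as is characteristic of third-generation systems. This is followed by the Ψ packaging signal with a partial gag sequence, the Rev response element for Rev-dependent nuclear export, and the cPPT/CTS, which improves nuclear import of the reverse-transcribed genome. The internal expression unit uses the CMV immediate early enhancer and promoter to drive human Sestrin2 (SESN2) carrying the P87S substitution, with an N-terminal Flag epitope for detection or immunoprecipitation. The annotation matches only a fragment of a 3xFLAG sequence, consistent with a single Flag tag. A WPRE downstream of the coding sequence enhances transcript stability and expression, and the ΔU3 3' LTR inactivates the LTR promoter after integration.

No mammalian selection marker or fluorescent reporter is annotated. The record does not explain the functional consequence of P87S. The associated work concerns the separate Sestrin2 domains that control ROS and mTOR signalling, so the construct presumably serves as a point mutant for comparison with wild-type protein.
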