Features (pLannotate 1.2.2; 26 found; start..end, strand, type, name):
     23..326     +  enhancer       CMV enhancer: human cytomegalovirus immediate early enhancer
    327..530     +  promoter       CMV promoter: human cytomegalovirus (CMV) immediate early promoter
    613..633     +  CDS            3xFLAG (fragment): three tandem FLAG® epitope tags
    644..2083    +  CDS            SESN2: SESN2_HUMAN - Also known as Hi95 From Homo sapiens (Human).
   2093..2681    +  misc_feature   WPRE: woodchuck hepatitis virus posttranscriptional regulatory element
   2698..2766    +  CDS            nef (fragment): NEF_HV1Z2 - Experimental evidence at protein level: Swiss-Prot protein existence level 1. Extracellular Nef protein targets CD4(+) T-lymphocytes for apoptosis by interacting with CXCR4 surface receptors. From Human immunodeficiency virus type 1 group M subtype D (isolate Z2/CDC-Z34) (HIV-1).
   2768..3001    +  LTR            3' LTR (ΔU3): self-inactivating 3' long terminal repeat (LTR) from HIV-1
   3073..3194    +  polyA_signal   SV40 poly(A) signal: SV40 polyadenylation signal
   3234..3369    +  rep_origin     SV40 ori: SV40 origin of replication
   3425..3441    -  protein_bind   lac operator: The lac repressor binds to the lac operator to inhibit transcription in E. coli. This inhibition can be relieved by adding lactose or isopropyl-β-D-thiogalactopyranoside (IPTG). lac repressor encoded by lacI
   3449..3479    -  promoter       lac promoter: promoter for the E. coli lac operon
   3494..3515    -  protein_bind   CAP binding site: CAP binding activates transcription in the presence of cAMP. E. coli catabolite activator protein
   3528..3620    -  CDS            lacI (fragment): lac repressor; lacI; The lac repressor binds to the lac operator to inhibit transcription in E. coli. This inhibition can be relieved by adding lactose or isopropyl-β-D-thiogalactopyranoside (IPTG).
   3803..4391    -  rep_origin     ori: high-copy-number ColE1/pMB1/pBR322/pUC origin of replication
   4562..5422    -  CDS            AmpR: β-lactamase; bla; confers resistance to ampicillin, carbenicillin, and related antibiotics
   5423..5527    -  promoter       AmpR promoter: bla
   5622..5657    +  CDS            rop (fragment): Rop protein, which maintains plasmids at low copy number; rop
   5759..5858    +  misc_feature   bom (fragment): basis of mobility region from pBR322
   5864..6018    -  CDS            lacZα (fragment): LacZα fragment of β-galactosidase; lacZ fragment
   6032..6258    +  promoter       RSV promoter: Rous sarcoma virus enhancer/promoter
   6259..6439    +  LTR            5' LTR (truncated): truncated 5' long terminal repeat (LTR) from HIV-1
   6486..6611    +  misc_feature   HIV-1 Ψ: packaging signal of human immunodeficiency virus type 1
   6595..6958    +  CDS            HIV-1 gag (fragment): gag protein from human immunodeficiency virus 1; gag
   7104..7337    +  misc_feature   RRE: The Rev response element (RRE) of HIV-1 allows for Rev-dependent mRNA export from the nucleus to the cytoplasm.
   7714..7814    +  CDS            Rev (fragment): human immunodeficiency virus 1 (HIV-1) Rev protein; rev; enhances nuclear export of unspliced and incompletely spliced viral mRNAs
   7833..7949    +  misc_feature   cPPT/CTS: central polypurine tract and central termination sequence of HIV-1
>Addgene plasmid #111779 | pLU-CMV-Flag-hSesn2 P87S | addgene full sequence | sequence record 212704 | Addgene NGS Result
ATCGATAAGCTTGGGAGTTCCGCGTTACATAACTTACGGTAAATGGCCCGCCTGGCTGACCGCCCAACGA
CCCCCGCCCATTGACGTCAATAATGACGTATGTTCCCATAGTAACGCCAATAGGGACTTTCCATTGACGT
CAATGGGTGGAGTATTTACGGTAAACTGCCCACTTGGCAGTACATCAAGTGTATCATATGCCAAGTACGC
CCCCTATTGACGTCAATGACGGTAAATGGCCCGCCTGGCATTATGCCCAGTACATGACCTTATGGGACTT
TCCTACTTGGCAGTACATCTACGTATTAGTCATCGCTATTACCATGGTGATGCGGTTTTGGCAGTACATC
AATGGGCGTGGATAGCGGTTTGACTCACGGGGATTTCCAAGTCTCCACCCCATTGACGTCAATGGGAGTT
TGTTTTGGCACCAAAATCAACGGGACTTTCCAAAATGTCGTAACAACTCCGCCCCATTGACGCAAATGGG
CGGTAGGCGTGTACGGTGGGAGGTCTATATAAGCAGAGCTCGTTTAGTGAACCGTCAGATCGCCTGGAGA
CGCCATCCACGCTGTTTTGACCTCCATAGAAGACACCGACTCTAGCCACCATGGACTACAAAGACGATGA
CGACAAGTCTAGAATGATCGTGGCGGACTCCGAGTGCCGCGCAGAGCTCAAGGACTACCTGCGGTTCGCC
CCGGGCGGCGTCGGCGACTCGGGCCCCGGAGAGGAGCAGAGGGAGAGCCGGGCTCGGCGAGGCCCTCGAG
GGCCCAGCGCCTTCATCCCCGTGGAGGAGGTCCTTCGGGAGGGGGCTGAGAGCCTCGAGCAGCACCTGGG
GCTGGAGGCACTGATGTCCTCTGGGCGAGTAGACAACCTGGCAGTGGTGATGGGCCTGCACTCTGACTAC
TTTACCAGCTTCTGGCGCCTGCACTACCTGCTGCTGCACACGGATGGTCCCTTGGCCAGCTCCTGGCGCC
ACTACATTGCCATCATGGCTGCCGCCCGCCATCAGTGTTCTTACCTGGTAGGCTCCCACATGGCCGAGTT
TCTGCAGACTGGTGGTGACCCTGAGTGGCTGCTGGGCCTCCACCGGGCCCCCGAGAAGCTGCGCAAACTC
AGCGAGATCAACAAGTTGCTGGCGCATCGGCCATGGCTCATCACCAAGGAACACATCCAGGCCTTGCTGA
AGACCGGCGAGCACACTTGGTCCCTGGCCGAGCTCATTCAGGCTCTGGTCCTGCTCACCCACTGCCACTC
GCTCTCCTCCTTCGTGTTTGGCTGTGGCATCCTCCCTGAGGGGGATGCAGATGGCAGCCCTGCCCCCCAG
GCACCTACACCCCCTAGTGAACAGAGCAGCCCCCCAAGCAGGGACCCGTTGAACAACTCTGGGGGCTTTG
AGTCTGCCCGCGACGTGGAGGCGCTGATGGAGCGCATGCAGCAGCTGCAGGAGAGCCTGCTGCGGGATGA
GGGGACGTCCCAGGAGGAGATGGAGAGCCGCTTTGAGCTGGAGAAGTCAGAGAGCCTGCTGGTGACCCCC
TCAGCTGACATCCTGGAGCCCTCTCCACACCCAGACATGCTGTGCTTTGTGGAAGACCCTACTTTCGGAT
ATGAGGACTTCACTCGGAGAGGGGCTCAGGCACCCCCTACCTTCCGGGCCCAGGATTATACCTGGGAAGA
CCATGGCTACTCGCTGATCCAGCGGCTTTACCCTGAGGGTGGGCAGCTGCTGGATGAGAAGTTCCAGGCA
GCCTATAGCCTCACCTACAATACCATCGCCATGCACAGTGGTGTGGACACCTCCGTGCTCCGCAGGGCCA
TCTGGAACTATATCCACTGCGTCTTTGGCATCAGATATGATGACTATGATTATGGGGAGGTGAACCAGCT
CCTGGAGCGGAACCTCAAGGTCTATATCAAGACAGTGGCCTGCTACCCAGAGAAGACCACCCGAAGAATG
TACAACCTCTTCTGGAGGCACTTCCGCCACTCAGAGAAGGTCCACGTGAACTTGCTGCTCCTGGAGGCGC
GCATGCAAGCCGCTCTGCTGTACGCCCTCCGTGCCATCACCCGCTACATGACCTGAGTCGACAATCAACC
TCTGGATTACAAAATTTGTGAAAGATTGACTGGTATTCTTAACTATGTTGCTCCTTTTACGCTATGTGGA
TACGCTGCTTTAATGCCTTTGTATCATGCTATTGCTTCCCGTATGGCTTTCATTTTCTCCTCCTTGTATA
AATCCTGGTTGCTGTCTCTTTATGAGGAGTTGTGGCCCGTTGTCAGGCAACGTGGCGTGGTGTGCACTGT
GTTTGCTGACGCAACCCCCACTGGTTGGGGCATTGCCACCACCTGTCAGCTCCTTTCCGGGACTTTCGCT
TTCCCCCTCCCTATTGCCACGGCGGAACTCATCGCCGCCTGCCTTGCCCGCTGCTGGACAGGGGCTCGGC
TGTTGGGCACTGACAATTCCGTGGTGTTGTCGGGGAAGCTGACGTCCTTTCCATGGCTGCTCGCCTGTGT
TGCCACCTGGATTCTGCGCGGGACGTCCTTCTGCTACGTCCCTTCGGCCCTCAATCCAGCGGACCTTCCT
TCCCGCGGCCTGCTGCCGGCTCTGCGGCCTCTTCCGCGTCTTCGCCTTCGCCCTCAGACGAGTCGGATCT
CCCTTTGGGCCGCCTCCCCGCCTGGAATTCGAGCTCGGTACCTTTAAGACCAATGACTTACAAGGCAGCT
GTAGATCTTAGCCACTTTTTAAAAGAAAAGGGGGGACTGGAAGGGCTAATTCACTCCCAACGAAGACAAG
ATCTGCTTTTTGCTTGTACTGGGTCTCTCTGGTTAGACCAGATCTGAGCCTGGGAGCTCTCTGGCTAACT
AGGGAACCCACTGCTTAAGCCTCAATAAAGCTTGCCTTGAGTGCTTCAAGTAGTGTGTGCCCGTCTGTTG
TGTGACTCTGGTAACTAGAGATCCCTCAGACCCTTTTAGTCAGTGTGGAAAATCTCTAGCAGTAGTAGTT
CATGTCATCTTATTATTCAGTATTTATAACTTGCAAAGAAATGAATATCAGAGAGTGAGAGGAACTTGTT
TATTGCAGCTTATAATGGTTACAAATAAAGCAATAGCATCACAAATTTCACAAATAAAGCATTTTTTTCA
CTGCATTCTAGTTGTGGTTTGTCCAAACTCATCAATGTATCTTATCATGTCTGGCTCTAGCTATCCCGCC
CCTAACTCCGCCCATCCCGCCCCTAACTCCGCCCAGTTCCGCCCATTCTCCGCCCCATGGCTGACTAATT
TTTTTTATTTATGCAGAGGCCGAGGCCGCCTCGGCCTCTGAGCTATTCCAGAAGTAGTGAGGAGGCTTTT
TTGGAGGCCTAGGCTTTTGCGGGCCCAAATTCGTAATCATGTCATAGCTGTTTCCTGTGTGAAATTGTTA
TCCGCTCACAATTCCACACAACATACGAGCCGGAAGCATAAAGTGTAAAGCCTGGGGTGCCTAATGAGTG
AGCTAACTCACATTAATTGCGTTGCGCTCACTGCCCGCTTTCCAGTCGGGAAACCTGTCGTGCCAGCTGC
ATTAATGAATCGGCCAACGCGCGGGGAGAGGCGGTTTGCGTATTGGGCGCTCTTCCGCTTCCTCGCTCAC
TGACTCGCTGCGCTCGGTCGTTCGGCTGCGGCGAGCGGTATCAGCTCACTCAAAGGCGGTAATACGGTTA
TCCACAGAATCAGGGGATAACGCAGGAAAGAACATGTGAGCAAAAGGCCAGCAAAAGGCCAGGAACCGTA
AAAAGGCCGCGTTGCTGGCGTTTTTCCATAGGCTCCGCCCCCCTGACGAGCATCACAAAAATCGACGCTC
AAGTCAGAGGTGGCGAAACCCGACAGGACTATAAAGATACCAGGCGTTTCCCCCTGGAAGCTCCCTCGTG
CGCTCTCCTGTTCCGACCCTGCCGCTTACCGGATACCTGTCCGCCTTTCTCCCTTCGGGAAGCGTGGCGC
TTTCTCATAGCTCACGCTGTAGGTATCTCAGTTCGGTGTAGGTCGTTCGCTCCAAGCTGGGCTGTGTGCA
CGAACCCCCCGTTCAGCCCGACCGCTGCGCCTTATCCGGTAACTATCGTCTTGAGTCCAACCCGGTAAGA
CACGACTTATCGCCACTGGCAGCAGCCACTGGTAACAGGATTAGCAGAGCGAGGTATGTAGGCGGTGCTA
CAGAGTTCTTGAAGTGGTGGCCTAACTACGGCTACACTAGAAGAACAGTATTTGGTATCTGCGCTCTGCT
GAAGCCAGTTACCTTCGGAAAAAGAGTTGGTAGCTCTTGATCCGGCAAACAAACCACCGCTGGTAGCGGT
GGTTTTTTTGTTTGCAAGCAGCAGATTACGCGCAGAAAAAAAGGATCTCAAGAAGATCCTTTGATCTTTT
CTACGGGGTCTGACGCTCAGTGGAACGAAAACTCACGTTAAGGGATTTTGGTCATGAGATTATCAAAAAG
GATCTTCACCTAGATCCTTTTAAATTAAAAATGAAGTTTTAAATCAATCTAAAGTATATATGAGTAAACT
TGGTCTGACAGTTACCAATGCTTAATCAGTGAGGCACCTATCTCAGCGATCTGTCTATTTCGTTCATCCA
TAGTTGCCTGACTCCCCGTCGTGTAGATAACTACGATACGGGAGGGCTTACCATCTGGCCCCAGTGCTGC
AATGATACCGCGAGACCCACGCTCACCGGCTCCAGATTTATCAGCAATAAACCAGCCAGCCGGAAGGGCC
GAGCGCAGAAGTGGTCCTGCAACTTTATCCGCCTCCATCCAGTCTATTAATTGTTGCCGGGAAGCTAGAG
TAAGTAGTTCGCCAGTTAATAGTTTGCGCAACGTTGTTGCCATTGCTACAGGCATCGTGGTGTCACGCTC
GTCGTTTGGTATGGCTTCATTCAGCTCCGGTTCCCAACGATCAAGGCGAGTTACATGATCCCCCATGTTG
TGCAAAAAAGCGGTTAGCTCCTTCGGTCCTCCGATCGTTGTCAGAAGTAAGTTGGCCGCAGTGTTATCAC
TCATGGTTATGGCAGCACTGCATAATTCTCTTACTGTCATGCCATCCGTAAGATGCTTTTCTGTGACTGG
TGAGTACTCAACCAAGTCATTCTGAGAATAGTGTATGCGGCGACCGAGTTGCTCTTGCCCGGCGTCAATA
CGGGATAATACCGCGCCACATAGCAGAACTTTAAAAGTGCTCATCATTGGAAAACGTTCTTCGGGGCGAA
AACTCTCAAGGATCTTACCGCTGTTGAGATCCAGTTCGATGTAACCCACTCGTGCACCCAACTGATCTTC
AGCATCTTTTACTTTCACCAGCGTTTCTGGGTGAGCAAAAACAGGAAGGCAAAATGCCGCAAAAAAGGGA
ATAAGGGCGACACGGAAATGTTGAATACTCATACTCTTCCTTTTTCAATATTATTGAAGCATTTATCAGG
GTTATTGTCTCATGAGCGGATACATATTTGAATGTATTTAGAAAAATAAACAAATAGGGGTTCCGCGCAC
ATTTCCCCGAAAAGTGCCACCTGACGTCTAAGAAACCATTATTATCATGACATTAACCTATAAAAATAGG
CGTATCACGAGGCCCTTTCGTCTCGCGCGTTTCGGTGATGACGGTGAAAACCTCTGACACATGCAGCTCC
CGGAGACGGTCACAGCTTGTCTGTAAGCGGATGCCGGGAGCAGACAAGCCCGTCAGGGCGCGTCAGCGGG
TGTTGGCGGGTGTCGGGGCTGGCTTAACTATGCGGCATCAGAGCAGATTGTACTGAGAGTGCACCATATG
CGGTGTGAAATACCGCACAGATGCGTAAGGAGAAAATACCGCATCAGGCGCCATTCGCCATTCAGGCTGC
GCAACTGTTGGGAAGGGCGATCGGTGCGGGCCTCTTCGCTATTACGCCAGCTGGCGAAAGGGGGATGTGC
TGCAAGGCGATTAAGTTGGGTAACGCCAGGGTTTTCCCAGTCACGACGTTGTAAAACGACGGCCAGTGCC
AAGCTGACGCGTGTAGTCTTATGCAATACTCTTGTAGTCTTGCAACATGGTAACGATGAGTTAGCAACAT
GCCTTACAAGGAGAGAAAAAGCACCGTGCATGCCGATTGGTGGAAGTAAGGTGGTACGATCGTGCCTTAT
TAGGAAGGCAACAGACGGGTCTGACATGGATTGGACGAACCACTGAATTGCCGCATTGCAGAGATATTGT
ATTTAAGTGCCTAGCTCGATACATAAACGGGTCTCTCTGGTTAGACCAGATCTGAGCCTGGGAGCTCTCT
GGCTAACTAGGGAACCCACTGCTTAAGCCTCAATAAAGCTTGCCTTGAGTGCTTCAAGTAGTGTGTGCCC
GTCTGTTGTGTGACTCTGGTAACTAGAGATCCCTCAGACCCTTTTAGTCAGTGTGGAAAATCTCTAGCAG
TGGCGCCCGAACAGGGACTTGAAAGCGAAAGGGAAACCAGAGGAGCTCTCTCGACGCAGGACTCGGCTTG
CTGAAGCGCGCACGGCAAGAGGCGAGGGGCGGCGACTGGTGAGTACGCCAAAAATTTTGACTAGCGGAGG
CTAGAAGGAGAGAGATGGGTGCGAGAGCGTCAGTATTAAGCGGGGGAGAATTAGATCGCGATGGGAAAAA
ATTCGGTTAAGGCCAGGGGGAAAGAAAAAATATAAATTAAAACATATAGTATGGGCAAGCAGGGAGCTAG
AACGATTCGCAGTTAATCCTGGCCTGTTAGAAACATCAGAAGGCTGTAGACAAATACTGGGACAGCTACA
ACCATCCCTTCAGACAGGATCAGAAGAACTTAGATCATTATATAATACAGTAGCAACCCTCTATTGTGTG
CATCAAAGGATAGAGATAAAAGACACCAAGGAAGCTTTAGACAAGATAGAGGAAGAGCAAAACAAAAGTA
AGACCACCGCACAGCAAGCGGCCGCTGATCTTCAGACCTGGAGGAGGAGATATGAGGGACAATTGGAGAA
GTGAATTATATAAATATAAAGTAGTAAAAATTGAACCATTAGGAGTAGCACCCACCAAGGCAAAGAGAAG
AGTGGTGCAGAGAGAAAAAAGAGCAGTGGGAATAGGAGCTTTGTTCCTTGGGTTCTTGGGAGCAGCAGGA
AGCACTATGGGCGCAGCGTCAATGACGCTGACGGTACAGGCCAGACAATTATTGTCTGGTATAGTGCAGC
AGCAGAACAATTTGCTGAGGGCTATTGAGGCGCAACAGCATCTGTTGCAACTCACAGTCTGGGGCATCAA
GCAGCTCCAGGCAAGAATCCTGGCTGTGGAAAGATACCTAAAGGATCAACAGCTCCTGGGGATTTGGGGT
TGCTCTGGAAAACTCATTTGCACCACTGCTGTGCCTTGGAATGCTAGTTGGAGTAATAAATCTCTGGAAC
AGATTTGGAATCACACGACCTGGATGGAGTGGGACAGAGAAATTAACAATTACACAAGCTTAATACACTC
CTTAATTGAAGAATCGCAAAACCAGCAAGAAAAGAATGAACAAGAATTATTGGAATTAGATAAATGGGCA
AGTTTGTGGAATTGGTTTAACATAACAAATTGGCTGTGGTATATAAAATTATTCATAATGATAGTAGGAG
GCTTGGTAGGTTTAAGAATAGTTTTTGCTGTACTTTCTATAGTGAATAGAGTTAGGCAGGGATATTCACC
ATTATCGTTTCAGACCCACCTCCCAACCCCGAGGGGACCCGACAGGCCCGAAGGAATAGAAGAAGAAGGT
GGAGAGAGAGACAGAGACAGATCCATTCGATTAGTGAACGGATCTCGACGGTATCGGTTAACTTTTAAAA
GAAAAGGGGGGATTGGGGGGTACAGTGCAGGGGAAAGAATAGTAGACATAATAGCAACAGACATACAAAC
TAAAGAATTACAAAAACAAATTACAAAATTCAAAATTTT
