>Addgene plasmid #111779 | pLU-CMV-Flag-hSesn2 P87S | depositor partial sequence | sequence record 209990 | CMV
CGTGGNNNTANAGACTCGTTTAGTGACCGTCAGATCGCCTGGAGACGCCATCCACGCTGTTTTGACCTCC
ATAGAAGACACCGACTCTAGCCACCATGGACTACAAAGACGATGACGACAAGTCTAGAATGATCGTGGCG
GACTCCGAGTGCCGCGCAGAGCTCAAGGACTACCTGCGGTTCGCCCCGGGCGGCGTCGGCGACTCGGGCC
CCGGAGAGGAGCAGAGGGAGAGCCGGGCTCGGCGAGGCCCTCGAGGGCCCAGCGCCTTCATCCCCGTGGA
GGAGGTCCTTCGGGAGGGGGCTGAGAGCCTCGAGCAGCACCTGGGGCTGGAGGCACTGATGTCCTCTGGG
CGAGTAGACAACCTGGCAGTGGTGATGGGCCTGCACTCTGACTACTTTACCAGCTTCTGGCGCCTGCACT
ACCTGCTGCTGCACACGGATGGTCCCTTGGCCAGCTCCTGGCGCCACTACATTGCCATCATGGCTGCCGC
CCGCCATCAGTGTTCTTACCTGGTAGGCTCCCACATGGCCGAGTTTCTGCAGACTGGTGGTGACCCTGAG
TGGCTGCTGGGCCTCCACCGGGCCCCCGAGAAGCTGCGCAAACTCAGCGAGATCAACAAGTTGCTGGCGC
ATCGGCCATGGCTCATCACCAAGGAACACATCCAGGCCTTGCTGAAGACCGGCGAGCACACTTGGTCCCT
GGCCGAGCTCATTCAGGCTCTGGTCCTGCTCACCCACTGCCACTCGCTCTCCTCCTTCGTGTTTGGCTGT
GGCATCCTCCCTGAGGGGGATGCAGATGGCAGCCCTGCCCCCCAGGCACCTACACCCCCTAGTGAACAGA
GCAGCCCCCCAAGCAGGGACCCGTTGAACAACTCTGGGGGCTTTGANTCTGCCCGCGACGTGGAAGCGCT
GATGGANCGCATGCAGCANCT
