>Addgene plasmid #111779 | pLU-CMV-Flag-hSesn2 P87S | depositor partial sequence | sequence record 209991 | 3' hSesn2
CCNGGAGGCGGTAAGCAGAGCGGCTTGCATGCGCGCCTCCAGGAGCAGCAAGTTCACGTGGACCTTCTCT
GAGTGGCGGAAGTGCCTCCAGAAGAGGTTGTACATTCTTCGGGTGGTCTTCTCTGGGTAGCAGGCCACTG
TCTTGATATAGACCTTGAGGTTCCGCTCCAGGAGCTGGTTCACCTCCCCATAATCATAGTCATCATATCT
GATGCCAAAGACGCAGTGGATATAGTTCCAGATGGCCCTGCGGAGCACGGAGGTGTCCACACCACTGTGC
ATGGCGATGGTATTGTAGGTGAGGCTATAGGCTGCCTGGAACTTCTCATCCAGCAGCTGCCCACCCTCAG
GGTAAAGCCGCTGGATCAGCGAGTAGCCATGGTCTTCCCAGGTATAATCCTGGGCCCGGAAGGTAGGGGG
TGCCTGAGCCCCTCTCCGAGTGAAGTCCTCATATCCGAAAGTAGGGTCTTCCACAAAGCACAGCATGTCT
GGGTGTGGAGAGGGCTCCAGGATGTCAGCTGAGGGGGTCACCAGCAGGCTCTCTGACTTCTCCAGCTCAA
AGCGGCTCTCCATCTCCTCCTGGGACGTCCCCTCATCCCGCAGCAGGCTCTCCTGCAGCTGCTGCATGCG
CTCCATCAGCGCCTCCACGTCGCGGGCAGACTCAAAGCCCCCAGAGTTGTTCAACGGGTCCCTGCTTGGG
GGGCTGCTCTGTTCACTAGGGGGTGTAGGTGCCTGGGGGGCAGGGCTGCCATCTGCATCCCCCTCAGGGA
GGATGCCACAGCCAAACACGAAGGAGGAGAGCGAGTGGCANTGGGTGANCAGGACCAGAGCCTGAATGAG
CTCGGCCAGGGACCAAGTGTGCTCGCCGGTCTTCAGCAAGGCCTGGATGTGTTCCTTGGTGATGANCCAT
GGCCGATGCGCCAGCAACTTG
